Addgene plasmid #62987: pSpCas9n(BB)-2A-Puro (PX462) V2.0
Purpose: Cas9n (D10A nickase mutant) from S. pyogenes with 2A-Puro, and cloning backbone for sgRNA (V2.0)
Depositing lab: Feng Zhang. Depositing organization: Broad Institute. Publication: Genome engineering using the CRISPR-Cas9 system. Ran FA, Hsu PD, Wright J, Agarwala V, Scott DA, Zhang F. Nat Protoc. 2013 Nov;8(11):2281-308. doi: 10.1038/nprot.2013.143. Epub 2013 Oct 24. PubMed 24157548.
Backbone
  Vector backbone: PX462
  Total vector size (bp): 9200
  Vector type: Mammalian Expression, CRISPR
  Selectable markers: Puromycin
Growth in bacteria
  Bacterial resistance: Ampicillin, 100 μg/mL
  Growth temperature: 37°C
  Growth strain: Stbl3
  Copy number: Unknown
Gene/Insert
  Gene/Insert name: hSpCas9n-2A-Puro (alt names: SpCas9n-2A-Puro V2.0; Cas9n; PX462 V2.0)
  Species: Synthetic
  Insert size (bp): 6000
  Mutation: Cas9 D10A nickase mutant
  Tag / fusion protein: 3XFLAG (N terminal on insert); 2A-Puro (C terminal on insert)
Terms and licenses: Academic/Nonprofit Terms; Industry Terms: Not Available to Industry
Depositor comments: For more information on Zhang Lab CRISPR Plasmids please refer to: http://www.addgene.org/crispr/zhang/ The guide sequence is cloned into this plasmid using BbsI sites. Please see the cloning protocol provided by the Zhang lab for more details.
How to cite: pSpCas9n(BB)-2A-Puro (PX462) V2.0 was a gift from Feng Zhang (Addgene plasmid # 62987 ; http://n2t.net/addgene:62987 ; RRID:Addgene_62987)
