[The description below was written by a language model from this plasmid's Addgene catalogue record and pLannotate feature annotations shown in this document.]
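Description:
pSpCas9n(BB)-2A-Puro (PX462) V2.0 is an all-in-one mammalian CRISPR expression plasmid of about 9.2 kb that supplies both the Streptococcus pyogenes Cas9 D10A nickase and a cloning site for a single guide RNA. It is propagated in E. coli through a high-copy ColE1/pUC-type origin with ampicillin selection (AmpR under its own bla promoter). The backbone also carries an f1 phage origin. A single AAV2 inverted terminal repeat is annotated downstream of the expression cassette. With only one ITR detected, the record gives no indication that the plasmid is meant for AAV packaging.

Two transcription units make up the payload. A human U6 RNA polymerase III promoter sits upstream of the S. pyogenes guide RNA scaffold, and the user's guide sequence is inserted between them using BbsI sites (the "BB" in the name). Next to it, a hybrid promoter made of the CMV enhancer, the chicken β-actin promoter and a hybrid intron drives the synthetic Cas9n open reading frame. This carries an N-terminal 3xFLAG tag per the catalogue entry and an annotated C-terminal nucleoplasmin nuclear localization signal. It is followed by a 2A self-cleaving peptide and puromycin N-acetyltransferase, and the unit ends in a bGH polyadenylation signal. The 2A linkage yields Cas9n and the resistance protein from one transcript, so puromycin enriches for transfected cells expressing the nickase.

Because the D10A mutant cuts only one DNA strand, the plasmid is typically used for nicking-based genome editing, such as paired-guide double nicking to reduce off-target cleavage. The two feature tables describe the same circular sequence from different start points and differ slightly in length. The record does not explain what distinguishes V2.0 from the earlier version.
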