Features (pLannotate 1.2.2; 19 found; start..end, strand, type, name):
      1..241     +  promoter       U6 promoter: RNA polymerase III promoter for human U6 snRNA
    268..343     +  misc_RNA       gRNA scaffold: guide RNA scaffold for the Streptococcus pyogenes CRISPR/Cas9 system
    350..393     +  misc_RNA       gRNA scaffold (fragment): guide RNA scaffold for the Streptococcus pyogenes CRISPR/Cas9 system
    440..725     +  enhancer       CMV enhancer: human cytomegalovirus immediate early enhancer; contains an 18-bp deletion relative to the standard CMV enhancer
    727..1006    +  promoter       chicken β-actin promoter: No description available
   1007..1234    +  intron         hybrid intron: hybrid between chicken β-actin (CBA) and minute virus of mice (MMV) introns (Gray et al., 2011)
   1372..3087    +  CDS            Cas9(N): N-terminal portion of Streptococcus pyogenes Cas9 (Zetsche et al., 2015)
   2974..5472    +  CDS            Cas9(C): C-terminal portion of Streptococcus pyogenes Cas9 (Zetsche et al., 2015)
   5473..5520    +  CDS            nucleoplasmin NLS: bipartite nuclear localization signal from nucleoplasmin
   5590..6189    +  CDS            PuroR (fragment): puromycin N-acetyltransferase; pac from Streptomyces; confers resistance to puromycin
   6223..6334    +  polyA_signal   bGH poly(A) signal: bovine growth hormone polyadenylation signal
   6439..6579    +  repeat_region  AAV2 ITR: inverted terminal repeat of adeno-associated virus serotype 2 inverted
   6584..6635    -  misc_feature   bom (fragment): basis of mobility region from pBR322
   6654..7109    +  rep_origin     f1 ori (sequence partly withheld): f1 bacteriophage origin of replication; arrow indicates direction of (+) strand synthesis
   7110..7159    -  misc_feature   bom (fragment): basis of mobility region from pBR322
   7261..7296    -  CDS            rop (fragment): Rop protein, which maintains plasmids at low copy number; rop
   7391..7495    +  promoter       AmpR promoter: bla
   7496..8356    +  CDS            AmpR: β-lactamase; bla; confers resistance to ampicillin, carbenicillin, and related antibiotics
   8527..9115    +  rep_origin     ori: high-copy-number ColE1/pMB1/pBR322/pUC origin of replication
>Addgene plasmid #62987 | pSpCas9n(BB)-2A-Puro (PX462) V2.0 | addgene full sequence | sequence record 435258 | Addgene NGS Result
GAGGGCCTATTTCCCATGATTCCTTCATATTTGCATATACGATACAAGGCTGTTAGAGAGATAATTGGAA
TTAATTTGACTGTAAACACAAAGATATTAGTACAAAATACGTGACGTAGAAAGTAATAATTTCTTGGGTA
GTTTGCAGTTTTAAAATTATGTTTTAAAATGGACTATCATATGCTTACCGTAACTTGAAAGTATTTCGAT
TTCTTGGCTTTATATATCTTGTGGAAAGGACGAAACACCGGGTCTTCGAGAAGACCTGTTTTAGAGCTAG
AAATAGCAAGTTAAAATAAGGCTAGTCCGTTATCAACTTGAAAAAGTGGCACCGAGTCGGTGCTTTTTTG
TTTTAGAGCTAGAAATAGCAAGTTAAAATAAGGCTAGTCCGTTTTTAGCGCGTGCGCCAATTCTGCAGAC
AAATGGCTCTAGAGGTACCCGTTACATAACTTACGGTAAATGGCCCGCCTGGCTGACCGCCCAACGACCC
CCGCCCATTGACGTCAATAGTAACGCCAATAGGGACTTTCCATTGACGTCAATGGGTGGAGTATTTACGG
TAAACTGCCCACTTGGCAGTACATCAAGTGTATCATATGCCAAGTACGCCCCCTATTGACGTCAATGACG
GTAAATGGCCCGCCTGGCATTGTGCCCAGTACATGACCTTATGGGACTTTCCTACTTGGCAGTACATCTA
CGTATTAGTCATCGCTATTACCATGGTCGAGGTGAGCCCCACGTTCTGCTTCACTCTCCCCATCTCCCCC
CCCTCCCCACCCCCAATTTTGTATTTATTTATTTTTTAATTATTTTGTGCAGCGATGGGGGCGGGGGGGG
GGGGGGGGGGCGCGCGCCAGGCGGGGCGGGGCGGGGCGAGGGGCGGGGCGGGGCGAGGCGGAGAGGTGCG
GCGGCAGCCAATCAGAGCGGCGCGCTCCGAAAGTTTCCTTTTATGGCGAGGCGGCGGCGGCGGCGGCCCT
ATAAAAAGCGAAGCGCGCGGCGGGCGGGAGTCGCTGCGCGCTGCCTTCGCCCCGTGCCCCGCTCCGCCGC
CGCCTCGCGCCGCCCGCCCCGGCTCTGACTGACCGCGTTACTCCCACAGGTGAGCGGGCGGGACGGCCCT
TCTCCTCCGGGCTGTAATTAGCTGAGCAAGAGGTAAGGGTTTAAGGGATGGTTGGTTGGTGGGGTATTAA
TGTTTAATTACCTGGAGCACCTGCCTGAAATCACTTTTTTTCAGGTTGGACCGGTGCCACCATGGACTAT
AAGGACCACGACGGAGACTACAAGGATCATGATATTGATTACAAAGACGATGACGATAAGATGGCCCCAA
AGAAGAAGCGGAAGGTCGGTATCCACGGAGTCCCAGCAGCCGACAAGAAGTACAGCATCGGCCTGGCCAT
CGGCACCAACTCTGTGGGCTGGGCCGTGATCACCGACGAGTACAAGGTGCCCAGCAAGAAATTCAAGGTG
CTGGGCAACACCGACCGGCACAGCATCAAGAAGAACCTGATCGGAGCCCTGCTGTTCGACAGCGGCGAAA
CAGCCGAGGCCACCCGGCTGAAGAGAACCGCCAGAAGAAGATACACCAGACGGAAGAACCGGATCTGCTA
TCTGCAAGAGATCTTCAGCAACGAGATGGCCAAGGTGGACGACAGCTTCTTCCACAGACTGGAAGAGTCC
TTCCTGGTGGAAGAGGATAAGAAGCACGAGCGGCACCCCATCTTCGGCAACATCGTGGACGAGGTGGCCT
ACCACGAGAAGTACCCCACCATCTACCACCTGAGAAAGAAACTGGTGGACAGCACCGACAAGGCCGACCT
GCGGCTGATCTATCTGGCCCTGGCCCACATGATCAAGTTCCGGGGCCACTTCCTGATCGAGGGCGACCTG
AACCCCGACAACAGCGACGTGGACAAGCTGTTCATCCAGCTGGTGCAGACCTACAACCAGCTGTTCGAGG
AAAACCCCATCAACGCCAGCGGCGTGGACGCCAAGGCCATCCTGTCTGCCAGACTGAGCAAGAGCAGACG
GCTGGAAAATCTGATCGCCCAGCTGCCCGGCGAGAAGAAGAATGGCCTGTTCGGCAACCTGATTGCCCTG
AGCCTGGGCCTGACCCCCAACTTCAAGAGCAACTTCGACCTGGCCGAGGATGCCAAACTGCAGCTGAGCA
AGGACACCTACGACGACGACCTGGACAACCTGCTGGCCCAGATCGGCGACCAGTACGCCGACCTGTTTCT
GGCCGCCAAGAACCTGTCCGACGCCATCCTGCTGAGCGACATCCTGAGAGTGAACACCGAGATCACCAAG
GCCCCCCTGAGCGCCTCTATGATCAAGAGATACGACGAGCACCACCAGGACCTGACCCTGCTGAAAGCTC
TCGTGCGGCAGCAGCTGCCTGAGAAGTACAAAGAGATTTTCTTCGACCAGAGCAAGAACGGCTACGCCGG
CTACATTGACGGCGGAGCCAGCCAGGAAGAGTTCTACAAGTTCATCAAGCCCATCCTGGAAAAGATGGAC
GGCACCGAGGAACTGCTCGTGAAGCTGAACAGAGAGGACCTGCTGCGGAAGCAGCGGACCTTCGACAACG
GCAGCATCCCCCACCAGATCCACCTGGGAGAGCTGCACGCCATTCTGCGGCGGCAGGAAGATTTTTACCC
ATTCCTGAAGGACAACCGGGAAAAGATCGAGAAGATCCTGACCTTCCGCATCCCCTACTACGTGGGCCCT
CTGGCCAGGGGAAACAGCAGATTCGCCTGGATGACCAGAAAGAGCGAGGAAACCATCACCCCCTGGAACT
TCGAGGAAGTGGTGGACAAGGGCGCTTCCGCCCAGAGCTTCATCGAGCGGATGACCAACTTCGATAAGAA
CCTGCCCAACGAGAAGGTGCTGCCCAAGCACAGCCTGCTGTACGAGTACTTCACCGTGTATAACGAGCTG
ACCAAAGTGAAATACGTGACCGAGGGAATGAGAAAGCCCGCCTTCCTGAGCGGCGAGCAGAAAAAGGCCA
TCGTGGACCTGCTGTTCAAGACCAACCGGAAAGTGACCGTGAAGCAGCTGAAAGAGGACTACTTCAAGAA
AATCGAGTGCTTCGACTCCGTGGAAATCTCCGGCGTGGAAGATCGGTTCAACGCCTCCCTGGGCACATAC
CACGATCTGCTGAAAATTATCAAGGACAAGGACTTCCTGGACAATGAGGAAAACGAGGACATTCTGGAAG
ATATCGTGCTGACCCTGACACTGTTTGAGGACAGAGAGATGATCGAGGAACGGCTGAAAACCTATGCCCA
CCTGTTCGACGACAAAGTGATGAAGCAGCTGAAGCGGCGGAGATACACCGGCTGGGGCAGGCTGAGCCGG
AAGCTGATCAACGGCATCCGGGACAAGCAGTCCGGCAAGACAATCCTGGATTTCCTGAAGTCCGACGGCT
TCGCCAACAGAAACTTCATGCAGCTGATCCACGACGACAGCCTGACCTTTAAAGAGGACATCCAGAAAGC
CCAGGTGTCCGGCCAGGGCGATAGCCTGCACGAGCACATTGCCAATCTGGCCGGCAGCCCCGCCATTAAG
AAGGGCATCCTGCAGACAGTGAAGGTGGTGGACGAGCTCGTGAAAGTGATGGGCCGGCACAAGCCCGAGA
ACATCGTGATCGAAATGGCCAGAGAGAACCAGACCACCCAGAAGGGACAGAAGAACAGCCGCGAGAGAAT
GAAGCGGATCGAAGAGGGCATCAAAGAGCTGGGCAGCCAGATCCTGAAAGAACACCCCGTGGAAAACACC
CAGCTGCAGAACGAGAAGCTGTACCTGTACTACCTGCAGAATGGGCGGGATATGTACGTGGACCAGGAAC
TGGACATCAACCGGCTGTCCGACTACGATGTGGACCATATCGTGCCTCAGAGCTTTCTGAAGGACGACTC
CATCGACAACAAGGTGCTGACCAGAAGCGACAAGAACCGGGGCAAGAGCGACAACGTGCCCTCCGAAGAG
GTCGTGAAGAAGATGAAGAACTACTGGCGGCAGCTGCTGAACGCCAAGCTGATTACCCAGAGAAAGTTCG
ACAATCTGACCAAGGCCGAGAGAGGCGGCCTGAGCGAACTGGATAAGGCCGGCTTCATCAAGAGACAGCT
GGTGGAAACCCGGCAGATCACAAAGCACGTGGCACAGATCCTGGACTCCCGGATGAACACTAAGTACGAC
GAGAATGACAAGCTGATCCGGGAAGTGAAAGTGATCACCCTGAAGTCCAAGCTGGTGTCCGATTTCCGGA
AGGATTTCCAGTTTTACAAAGTGCGCGAGATCAACAACTACCACCACGCCCACGACGCCTACCTGAACGC
CGTCGTGGGAACCGCCCTGATCAAAAAGTACCCTAAGCTGGAAAGCGAGTTCGTGTACGGCGACTACAAG
GTGTACGACGTGCGGAAGATGATCGCCAAGAGCGAGCAGGAAATCGGCAAGGCTACCGCCAAGTACTTCT
TCTACAGCAACATCATGAACTTTTTCAAGACCGAGATTACCCTGGCCAACGGCGAGATCCGGAAGCGGCC
TCTGATCGAGACAAACGGCGAAACCGGGGAGATCGTGTGGGATAAGGGCCGGGATTTTGCCACCGTGCGG
AAAGTGCTGAGCATGCCCCAAGTGAATATCGTGAAAAAGACCGAGGTGCAGACAGGCGGCTTCAGCAAAG
AGTCTATCCTGCCCAAGAGGAACAGCGATAAGCTGATCGCCAGAAAGAAGGACTGGGACCCTAAGAAGTA
CGGCGGCTTCGACAGCCCCACCGTGGCCTATTCTGTGCTGGTGGTGGCCAAAGTGGAAAAGGGCAAGTCC
AAGAAACTGAAGAGTGTGAAAGAGCTGCTGGGGATCACCATCATGGAAAGAAGCAGCTTCGAGAAGAATC
CCATCGACTTTCTGGAAGCCAAGGGCTACAAAGAAGTGAAAAAGGACCTGATCATCAAGCTGCCTAAGTA
CTCCCTGTTCGAGCTGGAAAACGGCCGGAAGAGAATGCTGGCCTCTGCCGGCGAACTGCAGAAGGGAAAC
GAACTGGCCCTGCCCTCCAAATATGTGAACTTCCTGTACCTGGCCAGCCACTATGAGAAGCTGAAGGGCT
CCCCCGAGGATAATGAGCAGAAACAGCTGTTTGTGGAACAGCACAAGCACTACCTGGACGAGATCATCGA
GCAGATCAGCGAGTTCTCCAAGAGAGTGATCCTGGCCGACGCTAATCTGGACAAAGTGCTGTCCGCCTAC
AACAAGCACCGGGATAAGCCCATCAGAGAGCAGGCCGAGAATATCATCCACCTGTTTACCCTGACCAATC
TGGGAGCCCCTGCCGCCTTCAAGTACTTTGACACCACCATCGACCGGAAGAGGTACACCAGCACCAAAGA
GGTGCTGGACGCCACCCTGATCCACCAGAGCATCACCGGCCTGTACGAGACACGGATCGACCTGTCTCAG
CTGGGAGGCGACAAAAGGCCGGCGGCCACGAAAAAGGCCGGCCAGGCAAAAAAGAAAAAGGAATTCGGCA
GTGGAGAGGGCAGAGGAAGTCTGCTAACATGCGGTGACGTCGAGGAGAATCCTGGCCCAATGACCGAGTA
CAAGCCCACGGTGCGCCTCGCCACCCGCGACGACGTCCCCAGGGCCGTACGCACCCTCGCCGCCGCGTTC
GCCGACTACCCCGCCACGCGCCACACCGTCGATCCGGACCGCCACATCGAGCGGGTCACCGAGCTGCAAG
AACTCTTCCTCACGCGCGTCGGGCTCGACATCGGCAAGGTGTGGGTCGCGGACGACGGCGCCGCGGTGGC
GGTCTGGACCACGCCGGAGAGCGTCGAAGCGGGGGCGGTGTTCGCCGAGATCGGCCCGCGCATGGCCGAG
TTGAGCGGTTCCCGGCTGGCCGCGCAGCAACAGATGGAAGGCCTCCTGGCGCCGCACCGGCCCAAGGAGC
CCGCGTGGTTCCTGGCCACCGTCGGAGTCTCGCCCGACCACCAGGGCAAGGGTCTGGGCAGCGCCGTCGT
GCTCCCCGGAGTGGAGGCGGCCGAGCGCGCCGGGGTGCCCGCCTTCCTGGAGACCTCCGCGCCCCGCAAC
CTCCCCTTCTACGAGCGGCTCGGCTTCACCGTCACCGCCGACGTCGAGGTGCCCGAAGGACCGCGCACCT
GGTGCATGACCCGCAAGCCCGGTGCCTGAGAATTCTAACTAGAGCTCGCTGATCAGCCTCGACTGTGCCT
TCTAGTTGCCAGCCATCTGTTGTTTGCCCCTCCCCCGTGCCTTCCTTGACCCTGGAAGGTGCCACTCCCA
CTGTCCTTTCCTAATAAAATGAGGAAATTGCATCGCATTGTCTGAGTAGGTGTCATTCTATTCTGGGGGG
TGGGGTGGGGCAGGACAGCAAGGGGGAGGATTGGGAAGAGAATAGCAGGCATGCTGGGGAGCGGCCGCAG
GAACCCCTAGTGATGGAGTTGGCCACTCCCTCTCTGCGCGCTCGCTCGCTCACTGAGGCCGGGCGACCAA
AGGTCGCCCGACGCCCGGGCTTTGCCCGGGCGGCCTCAGTGAGCGAGCGAGCGCGCAGCTGCCTGCAGGG
GCGCCTGATGCGGTATTTTCTCCTTACGCATCTGTGCGGTATTTCACACCGCATA
[95 nt withheld, positions 6636-6730]
T
[46 nt withheld, positions 6732-6777]
C
[141 nt withheld, positions 6779-6919]
CCTTTGACGTTGGAGTCCACGTTCTTT
[37 nt withheld, positions 6947-6983]
ACTCTATCTCGGGCTATTCTTTTGATTTATAAGGGATTTTGCCGATTTCGGTCTATTGGTTAAAAAATGA
GCTGATTTAACAAAAATTTAACGCGAATTTTAACAAAATATTAACGTTTACAATTTTATGGTGCACTCTC
AGTACAATCTGCTCTGATGCCGCATAGTTAAGCCAGCCCCGACACCCGCCAACACCCGCTGACGCGCCCT
GACGGGCTTGTCTGCTCCCGGCATCCGCTTACAGACAAGCTGTGACCGTCTCCGGGAGCTGCATGTGTCA
GAGGTTTTCACCGTCATCACCGAAACGCGCGAGACGAAAGGGCCTCGTGATACGCCTATTTTTATAGGTT
AATGTCATGATAATAATGGTTTCTTAGACGTCAGGTGGCACTTTTCGGGGAAATGTGCGCGGAACCCCTA
TTTGTTTATTTTTCTAAATACATTCAAATATGTATCCGCTCATGAGACAATAACCCTGATAAATGCTTCA
ATAATATTGAAAAAGGAAGAGTATGAGTATTCAACATTTCCGTGTCGCCCTTATTCCCTTTTTTGCGGCA
TTTTGCCTTCCTGTTTTTGCTCACCCAGAAACGCTGGTGAAAGTAAAAGATGCTGAAGATCAGTTGGGTG
CACGAGTGGGTTACATCGAACTGGATCTCAACAGCGGTAAGATCCTTGAGAGTTTTCGCCCCGAAGAACG
TTTTCCAATGATGAGCACTTTTAAAGTTCTGCTATGTGGCGCGGTATTATCCCGTATTGACGCCGGGCAA
GAGCAACTCGGTCGCCGCATACACTATTCTCAGAATGACTTGGTTGAGTACTCACCAGTCACAGAAAAGC
ATCTTACGGATGGCATGACAGTAAGAGAATTATGCAGTGCTGCCATAACCATGAGTGATAACACTGCGGC
CAACTTACTTCTGACAACGATCGGAGGACCGAAGGAGCTAACCGCTTTTTTGCACAACATGGGGGATCAT
GTAACTCGCCTTGATCGTTGGGAACCGGAGCTGAATGAAGCCATACCAAACGACGAGCGTGACACCACGA
TGCCTGTAGCAATGGCAACAACGTTGCGCAAACTATTAACTGGCGAACTACTTACTCTAGCTTCCCGGCA
ACAATTAATAGACTGGATGGAGGCGGATAAAGTTGCAGGACCACTTCTGCGCTCGGCCCTTCCGGCTGGC
TGGTTTATTGCTGATAAATCTGGAGCCGGTGAGCGTGGAAGCCGCGGTATCATTGCAGCACTGGGGCCAG
ATGGTAAGCCCTCCCGTATCGTAGTTATCTACACGACGGGGAGTCAGGCAACTATGGATGAACGAAATAG
ACAGATCGCTGAGATAGGTGCCTCACTGATTAAGCATTGGTAACTGTCAGACCAAGTTTACTCATATATA
CTTTAGATTGATTTAAAACTTCATTTTTAATTTAAAAGGATCTAGGTGAAGATCCTTTTTGATAATCTCA
TGACCAAAATCCCTTAACGTGAGTTTTCGTTCCACTGAGCGTCAGACCCCGTAGAAAAGATCAAAGGATC
TTCTTGAGATCCTTTTTTTCTGCGCGTAATCTGCTGCTTGCAAACAAAAAAACCACCGCTACCAGCGGTG
GTTTGTTTGCCGGATCAAGAGCTACCAACTCTTTTTCCGAAGGTAACTGGCTTCAGCAGAGCGCAGATAC
CAAATACTGTTCTTCTAGTGTAGCCGTAGTTAGGCCACCACTTCAAGAACTCTGTAGCACCGCCTACATA
CCTCGCTCTGCTAATCCTGTTACCAGTGGCTGCTGCCAGTGGCGATAAGTCGTGTCTTACCGGGTTGGAC
TCAAGACGATAGTTACCGGATAAGGCGCAGCGGTCGGGCTGAACGGGGGGTTCGTGCACACAGCCCAGCT
TGGAGCGAACGACCTACACCGAACTGAGATACCTACAGCGTGAGCTATGAGAAAGCGCCACGCTTCCCGA
AGGGAGAAAGGCGGACAGGTATCCGGTAAGCGGCAGGGTCGGAACAGGAGAGCGCACGAGGGAGCTTCCA
GGGGGAAACGCCTGGTATCTTTATAGTCCTGTCGGGTTTCGCCACCTCTGACTTGAGCGTCGATTTTTGT
GATGCTCGTCAGGGGGGCGGAGCCTATGGAAAAACGCCAGCAACGCGGCCTTTTTACGGTTCCTGGCCTT
TTGCTGGCCTTTTGCTCACATGT
