Features (pLannotate 1.2.2; 19 found; start..end, strand, type, name):
      1..241     +  promoter       U6 promoter: RNA polymerase III promoter for human U6 snRNA
    268..343     +  misc_RNA       gRNA scaffold: guide RNA scaffold for the Streptococcus pyogenes CRISPR/Cas9 system
    350..393     +  misc_RNA       gRNA scaffold (fragment): guide RNA scaffold for the Streptococcus pyogenes CRISPR/Cas9 system
    440..725     +  enhancer       CMV enhancer: human cytomegalovirus immediate early enhancer; contains an 18-bp deletion relative to the standard CMV enhancer
    727..1004    +  promoter       chicken β-actin promoter: No description available
   1005..1233    +  intron         hybrid intron: hybrid between chicken β-actin (CBA) and minute virus of mice (MMV) introns (Gray et al., 2011)
   1371..2972    +  CDS            dCas9(N): N-terminal portion of catalytically inactive Streptococcus pyogenes dCas9 carrying the D10A mutation (Zetsche et al., 2015)
   2973..5471    +  CDS            Cas9(C): C-terminal portion of Streptococcus pyogenes Cas9 (Zetsche et al., 2015)
   5472..5519    +  CDS            nucleoplasmin NLS: bipartite nuclear localization signal from nucleoplasmin
   5589..6188    +  CDS            PuroR (fragment): puromycin N-acetyltransferase; pac from Streptomyces; confers resistance to puromycin
   6222..6333    +  polyA_signal   bGH poly(A) signal: bovine growth hormone polyadenylation signal
   6438..6578    +  repeat_region  AAV2 ITR: inverted terminal repeat of adeno-associated virus serotype 2 inverted
   6583..6634    -  misc_feature   bom (fragment): basis of mobility region from pBR322
   6653..7033    +  rep_origin     M13 ori (sequence partly withheld): M13 bacteriophage origin of replication; arrow indicates direction of (+) strand synthesis
   7109..7158    -  misc_feature   bom (fragment): basis of mobility region from pBR322
   7260..7295    -  CDS            rop (fragment): Rop protein, which maintains plasmids at low copy number; rop
   7390..7494    +  promoter       AmpR promoter: bla
   7495..8355    +  CDS            AmpR: β-lactamase; bla; confers resistance to ampicillin, carbenicillin, and related antibiotics
   8526..9114    +  rep_origin     ori: high-copy-number ColE1/pMB1/pBR322/pUC origin of replication
>Addgene plasmid #62987 | pSpCas9n(BB)-2A-Puro (PX462) V2.0 | analyzer sequence | sequence record 106364
GAGGGCCTATTTCCCATGATTCCTTCATATTTGCATATACGATACAAGGCTGTTAGAGAGATAATTGGAA
TTAATTTGACTGTAAACACAAAGATATTAGTACAAAATACGTGACGTAGAAAGTAATAATTTCTTGGGTA
GTTTGCAGTTTTAAAATTATGTTTTAAAATGGACTATCATATGCTTACCGTAACTTGAAAGTATTTCGAT
TTCTTGGCTTTATATATCTTGTGGAAAGGACGAAACACCGGGTCTTCGAGAAGACCTGTTTTAGAGCTAG
AAATAGCAAGTTAAAATAAGGCTAGTCCGTTATCAACTTGAAAAAGTGGCACCGAGTCGGTGCTTTTTTG
TTTTAGAGCTAGAAATAGCAAGTTAAAATAAGGCTAGTCCGTTTTTAGCGCGTGCGCCAATTCTGCAGAC
AAATGGCTCTAGAGGTACCCGTTACATAACTTACGGTAAATGGCCCGCCTGGCTGACCGCCCAACGACCC
CCGCCCATTGACGTCAATAGTAACGCCAATAGGGACTTTCCATTGACGTCAATGGGTGGAGTATTTACGG
TAAACTGCCCACTTGGCAGTACATCAAGTGTATCATATGCCAAGTACGCCCCCTATTGACGTCAATGACG
GTAAATGGCCCGCCTGGCATTGTGCCCAGTACATGACCTTATGGGACTTTCCTACTTGGCAGTACATCTA
CGTATTAGTCATCGCTATTACCATGGTCGAGGTGAGCCCCACGTTCTGCTTCACTCTCCCCATCTCCCCC
CCCTCCCCACCCCCAATTTTGTATTTATTTATTTTTTAATTATTTTGTGCAGCGATGGGGGCGGGGGGGG
GGGGGGGGCGCGCGCCAGGCGGGGCGGGGCGGGGCGAGGGGCGGGGCGGGGCGAGGCGGAGAGGTGCGGC
GGCAGCCAATCAGAGCGGCGCGCTCCGAAAGTTTCCTTTTATGGCGAGGCGGCGGCGGCGGCGGCCCTAT
AAAAAGCGAAGCGCGCGGCGGGCGGGAGTCGCTGCGACGCTGCCTTCGCCCCGTGCCCCGCTCCGCCGCC
GCCTCGCGCCGCCCGCCCCGGCTCTGACTGACCGCGTTACTCCCACAGGTGAGCGGGCGGGACGGCCCTT
CTCCTCCGGGCTGTAATTAGCTGAGCAAGAGGTAAGGGTTTAAGGGATGGTTGGTTGGTGGGGTATTAAT
GTTTAATTACCTGGAGCACCTGCCTGAAATCACTTTTTTTCAGGTTGGACCGGTGCCACCATGGACTATA
AGGACCACGACGGAGACTACAAGGATCATGATATTGATTACAAAGACGATGACGATAAGATGGCCCCAAA
GAAGAAGCGGAAGGTCGGTATCCACGGAGTCCCAGCAGCCGACAAGAAGTACAGCATCGGCCTGGCCATC
GGCACCAACTCTGTGGGCTGGGCCGTGATCACCGACGAGTACAAGGTGCCCAGCAAGAAATTCAAGGTGC
TGGGCAACACCGACCGGCACAGCATCAAGAAGAACCTGATCGGAGCCCTGCTGTTCGACAGCGGCGAAAC
AGCCGAGGCCACCCGGCTGAAGAGAACCGCCAGAAGAAGATACACCAGACGGAAGAACCGGATCTGCTAT
CTGCAAGAGATCTTCAGCAACGAGATGGCCAAGGTGGACGACAGCTTCTTCCACAGACTGGAAGAGTCCT
TCCTGGTGGAAGAGGATAAGAAGCACGAGCGGCACCCCATCTTCGGCAACATCGTGGACGAGGTGGCCTA
CCACGAGAAGTACCCCACCATCTACCACCTGAGAAAGAAACTGGTGGACAGCACCGACAAGGCCGACCTG
CGGCTGATCTATCTGGCCCTGGCCCACATGATCAAGTTCCGGGGCCACTTCCTGATCGAGGGCGACCTGA
ACCCCGACAACAGCGACGTGGACAAGCTGTTCATCCAGCTGGTGCAGACCTACAACCAGCTGTTCGAGGA
AAACCCCATCAACGCCAGCGGCGTGGACGCCAAGGCCATCCTGTCTGCCAGACTGAGCAAGAGCAGACGG
CTGGAAAATCTGATCGCCCAGCTGCCCGGCGAGAAGAAGAATGGCCTGTTCGGAAACCTGATTGCCCTGA
GCCTGGGCCTGACCCCCAACTTCAAGAGCAACTTCGACCTGGCCGAGGATGCCAAACTGCAGCTGAGCAA
GGACACCTACGACGACGACCTGGACAACCTGCTGGCCCAGATCGGCGACCAGTACGCCGACCTGTTTCTG
GCCGCCAAGAACCTGTCCGACGCCATCCTGCTGAGCGACATCCTGAGAGTGAACACCGAGATCACCAAGG
CCCCCCTGAGCGCCTCTATGATCAAGAGATACGACGAGCACCACCAGGACCTGACCCTGCTGAAAGCTCT
CGTGCGGCAGCAGCTGCCTGAGAAGTACAAAGAGATTTTCTTCGACCAGAGCAAGAACGGCTACGCCGGC
TACATTGACGGCGGAGCCAGCCAGGAAGAGTTCTACAAGTTCATCAAGCCCATCCTGGAAAAGATGGACG
GCACCGAGGAACTGCTCGTGAAGCTGAACAGAGAGGACCTGCTGCGGAAGCAGCGGACCTTCGACAACGG
CAGCATCCCCCACCAGATCCACCTGGGAGAGCTGCACGCCATTCTGCGGCGGCAGGAAGATTTTTACCCA
TTCCTGAAGGACAACCGGGAAAAGATCGAGAAGATCCTGACCTTCCGCATCCCCTACTACGTGGGCCCTC
TGGCCAGGGGAAACAGCAGATTCGCCTGGATGACCAGAAAGAGCGAGGAAACCATCACCCCCTGGAACTT
CGAGGAAGTGGTGGACAAGGGCGCTTCCGCCCAGAGCTTCATCGAGCGGATGACCAACTTCGATAAGAAC
CTGCCCAACGAGAAGGTGCTGCCCAAGCACAGCCTGCTGTACGAGTACTTCACCGTGTATAACGAGCTGA
CCAAAGTGAAATACGTGACCGAGGGAATGAGAAAGCCCGCCTTCCTGAGCGGCGAGCAGAAAAAGGCCAT
CGTGGACCTGCTGTTCAAGACCAACCGGAAAGTGACCGTGAAGCAGCTGAAAGAGGACTACTTCAAGAAA
ATCGAGTGCTTCGACTCCGTGGAAATCTCCGGCGTGGAAGATCGGTTCAACGCCTCCCTGGGCACATACC
ACGATCTGCTGAAAATTATCAAGGACAAGGACTTCCTGGACAATGAGGAAAACGAGGACATTCTGGAAGA
TATCGTGCTGACCCTGACACTGTTTGAGGACAGAGAGATGATCGAGGAACGGCTGAAAACCTATGCCCAC
CTGTTCGACGACAAAGTGATGAAGCAGCTGAAGCGGCGGAGATACACCGGCTGGGGCAGGCTGAGCCGGA
AGCTGATCAACGGCATCCGGGACAAGCAGTCCGGCAAGACAATCCTGGATTTCCTGAAGTCCGACGGCTT
CGCCAACAGAAACTTCATGCAGCTGATCCACGACGACAGCCTGACCTTTAAAGAGGACATCCAGAAAGCC
CAGGTGTCCGGCCAGGGCGATAGCCTGCACGAGCACATTGCCAATCTGGCCGGCAGCCCCGCCATTAAGA
AGGGCATCCTGCAGACAGTGAAGGTGGTGGACGAGCTCGTGAAAGTGATGGGCCGGCACAAGCCCGAGAA
CATCGTGATCGAAATGGCCAGAGAGAACCAGACCACCCAGAAGGGACAGAAGAACAGCCGCGAGAGAATG
AAGCGGATCGAAGAGGGCATCAAAGAGCTGGGCAGCCAGATCCTGAAAGAACACCCCGTGGAAAACACCC
AGCTGCAGAACGAGAAGCTGTACCTGTACTACCTGCAGAATGGGCGGGATATGTACGTGGACCAGGAACT
GGACATCAACCGGCTGTCCGACTACGATGTGGACCATATCGTGCCTCAGAGCTTTCTGAAGGACGACTCC
ATCGACAACAAGGTGCTGACCAGAAGCGACAAGAACCGGGGCAAGAGCGACAACGTGCCCTCCGAAGAGG
TCGTGAAGAAGATGAAGAACTACTGGCGGCAGCTGCTGAACGCCAAGCTGATTACCCAGAGAAAGTTCGA
CAATCTGACCAAGGCCGAGAGAGGCGGCCTGAGCGAACTGGATAAGGCCGGCTTCATCAAGAGACAGCTG
GTGGAAACCCGGCAGATCACAAAGCACGTGGCACAGATCCTGGACTCCCGGATGAACACTAAGTACGACG
AGAATGACAAGCTGATCCGGGAAGTGAAAGTGATCACCCTGAAGTCCAAGCTGGTGTCCGATTTCCGGAA
GGATTTCCAGTTTTACAAAGTGCGCGAGATCAACAACTACCACCACGCCCACGACGCCTACCTGAACGCC
GTCGTGGGAACCGCCCTGATCAAAAAGTACCCTAAGCTGGAAAGCGAGTTCGTGTACGGCGACTACAAGG
TGTACGACGTGCGGAAGATGATCGCCAAGAGCGAGCAGGAAATCGGCAAGGCTACCGCCAAGTACTTCTT
CTACAGCAACATCATGAACTTTTTCAAGACCGAGATTACCCTGGCCAACGGCGAGATCCGGAAGCGGCCT
CTGATCGAGACAAACGGCGAAACCGGGGAGATCGTGTGGGATAAGGGCCGGGATTTTGCCACCGTGCGGA
AAGTGCTGAGCATGCCCCAAGTGAATATCGTGAAAAAGACCGAGGTGCAGACAGGCGGCTTCAGCAAAGA
GTCTATCCTGCCCAAGAGGAACAGCGATAAGCTGATCGCCAGAAAGAAGGACTGGGACCCTAAGAAGTAC
GGCGGCTTCGACAGCCCCACCGTGGCCTATTCTGTGCTGGTGGTGGCCAAAGTGGAAAAGGGCAAGTCCA
AGAAACTGAAGAGTGTGAAAGAGCTGCTGGGGATCACCATCATGGAAAGAAGCAGCTTCGAGAAGAATCC
CATCGACTTTCTGGAAGCCAAGGGCTACAAAGAAGTGAAAAAGGACCTGATCATCAAGCTGCCTAAGTAC
TCCCTGTTCGAGCTGGAAAACGGCCGGAAGAGAATGCTGGCCTCTGCCGGCGAACTGCAGAAGGGAAACG
AACTGGCCCTGCCCTCCAAATATGTGAACTTCCTGTACCTGGCCAGCCACTATGAGAAGCTGAAGGGCTC
CCCCGAGGATAATGAGCAGAAACAGCTGTTTGTGGAACAGCACAAGCACTACCTGGACGAGATCATCGAG
CAGATCAGCGAGTTCTCCAAGAGAGTGATCCTGGCCGACGCTAATCTGGACAAAGTGCTGTCCGCCTACA
ACAAGCACCGGGATAAGCCCATCAGAGAGCAGGCCGAGAATATCATCCACCTGTTTACCCTGACCAATCT
GGGAGCCCCTGCCGCCTTCAAGTACTTTGACACCACCATCGACCGGAAGAGGTACACCAGCACCAAAGAG
GTGCTGGACGCCACCCTGATCCACCAGAGCATCACCGGCCTGTACGAGACACGGATCGACCTGTCTCAGC
TGGGAGGCGACAAAAGGCCGGCGGCCACGAAAAAGGCCGGCCAGGCAAAAAAGAAAAAGGAATTCGGCAG
TGGAGAGGGCAGAGGAAGTCTGCTAACATGCGGTGACGTCGAGGAGAATCCTGGCCCAATGACCGAGTAC
AAGCCCACGGTGCGCCTCGCCACCCGCGACGACGTCCCCAGGGCCGTACGCACCCTCGCCGCCGCGTTCG
CCGACTACCCCGCCACGCGCCACACCGTCGATCCGGACCGCCACATCGAGCGGGTCACCGAGCTGCAAGA
ACTCTTCCTCACGCGCGTCGGGCTCGACATCGGCAAGGTGTGGGTCGCGGACGACGGCGCCGCGGTGGCG
GTCTGGACCACGCCGGAGAGCGTCGAAGCGGGGGCGGTGTTCGCCGAGATCGGCCCGCGCATGGCCGAGT
TGAGCGGTTCCCGGCTGGCCGCGCAGCAACAGATGGAAGGCCTCCTGGCGCCGCACCGGCCCAAGGAGCC
CGCGTGGTTCCTGGCCACCGTCGGAGTCTCGCCCGACCACCAGGGCAAGGGTCTGGGCAGCGCCGTCGTG
CTCCCCGGAGTGGAGGCGGCCGAGCGCGCCGGGGTGCCCGCCTTCCTGGAGACCTCCGCGCCCCGCAACC
TCCCCTTCTACGAGCGGCTCGGCTTCACCGTCACCGCCGACGTCGAGGTGCCCGAAGGACCGCGCACCTG
GTGCATGACCCGCAAGCCCGGTGCCTGAGAATTCTAACTAGAGCTCGCTGATCAGCCTCGACTGTGCCTT
CTAGTTGCCAGCCATCTGTTGTTTGCCCCTCCCCCGTGCCTTCCTTGACCCTGGAAGGTGCCACTCCCAC
TGTCCTTTCCTAATAAAATGAGGAAATTGCATCGCATTGTCTGAGTAGGTGTCATTCTATTCTGGGGGGT
GGGGTGGGGCAGGACAGCAAGGGGGAGGATTGGGAAGAGAATAGCAGGCATGCTGGGGAGCGGCCGCAGG
AACCCCTAGTGATGGAGTTGGCCACTCCCTCTCTGCGCGCTCGCTCGCTCACTGAGGCCGGGCGACCAAA
GGTCGCCCGACGCCCGGGCTTTGCCCGGGCGGCCTCAGTGAGCGAGCGAGCGCGCAGCTGCCTGCAGGGG
CGCCTGATGCGGTATTTTCTCCTTACGCATCTGTGCGGTATTTCACACCGCATA
[142 nt withheld, positions 6635-6776]
C
[141 nt withheld, positions 6778-6918]
CCTTTGACGTTGGAGTCCACGTTCTTT
[37 nt withheld, positions 6946-6982]
ACCCTATCTCGGGCTATTCTTTTGATTTATAAGGGATTTTGCCGATTTCGGCCTATTGGTTAAAAAATGA
GCTGATTTAACAAAAATTTAACGCGAATTTTAACAAAATATTAACGTTTACAATTTTATGGTGCACTCTC
AGTACAATCTGCTCTGATGCCGCATAGTTAAGCCAGCCCCGACACCCGCCAACACCCGCTGACGCGCCCT
GACGGGCTTGTCTGCTCCCGGCATCCGCTTACAGACAAGCTGTGACCGTCTCCGGGAGCTGCATGTGTCA
GAGGTTTTCACCGTCATCACCGAAACGCGCGAGACGAAAGGGCCTCGTGATACGCCTATTTTTATAGGTT
AATGTCATGATAATAATGGTTTCTTAGACGTCAGGTGGCACTTTTCGGGGAAATGTGCGCGGAACCCCTA
TTTGTTTATTTTTCTAAATACATTCAAATATGTATCCGCTCATGAGACAATAACCCTGATAAATGCTTCA
ATAATATTGAAAAAGGAAGAGTATGAGTATTCAACATTTCCGTGTCGCCCTTATTCCCTTTTTTGCGGCA
TTTTGCCTTCCTGTTTTTGCTCACCCAGAAACGCTGGTGAAAGTAAAAGATGCTGAAGATCAGTTGGGTG
CACGAGTGGGTTACATCGAACTGGATCTCAACAGCGGTAAGATCCTTGAGAGTTTTCGCCCCGAAGAACG
TTTTCCAATGATGAGCACTTTTAAAGTTCTGCTATGTGGCGCGGTATTATCCCGTATTGACGCCGGGCAA
GAGCAACTCGGTCGCCGCATACACTATTCTCAGAATGACTTGGTTGAGTACTCACCAGTCACAGAAAAGC
ATCTTACGGATGGCATGACAGTAAGAGAATTATGCAGTGCTGCCATAACCATGAGTGATAACACTGCGGC
CAACTTACTTCTGACAACGATCGGAGGACCGAAGGAGCTAACCGCTTTTTTGCACAACATGGGGGATCAT
GTAACTCGCCTTGATCGTTGGGAACCGGAGCTGAATGAAGCCATACCAAACGACGAGCGTGACACCACGA
TGCCTGTAGCAATGGCAACAACGTTGCGCAAACTATTAACTGGCGAACTACTTACTCTAGCTTCCCGGCA
ACAATTAATAGACTGGATGGAGGCGGATAAAGTTGCAGGACCACTTCTGCGCTCGGCCCTTCCGGCTGGC
TGGTTTATTGCTGATAAATCTGGAGCCGGTGAGCGTGGAAGCCGCGGTATCATTGCAGCACTGGGGCCAG
ATGGTAAGCCCTCCCGTATCGTAGTTATCTACACGACGGGGAGTCAGGCAACTATGGATGAACGAAATAG
ACAGATCGCTGAGATAGGTGCCTCACTGATTAAGCATTGGTAACTGTCAGACCAAGTTTACTCATATATA
CTTTAGATTGATTTAAAACTTCATTTTTAATTTAAAAGGATCTAGGTGAAGATCCTTTTTGATAATCTCA
TGACCAAAATCCCTTAACGTGAGTTTTCGTTCCACTGAGCGTCAGACCCCGTAGAAAAGATCAAAGGATC
TTCTTGAGATCCTTTTTTTCTGCGCGTAATCTGCTGCTTGCAAACAAAAAAACCACCGCTACCAGCGGTG
GTTTGTTTGCCGGATCAAGAGCTACCAACTCTTTTTCCGAAGGTAACTGGCTTCAGCAGAGCGCAGATAC
CAAATACTGTCCTTCTAGTGTAGCCGTAGTTAGGCCACCACTTCAAGAACTCTGTAGCACCGCCTACATA
CCTCGCTCTGCTAATCCTGTTACCAGTGGCTGCTGCCAGTGGCGATAAGTCGTGTCTTACCGGGTTGGAC
TCAAGACGATAGTTACCGGATAAGGCGCAGCGGTCGGGCTGAACGGGGGGTTCGTGCACACAGCCCAGCT
TGGAGCGAACGACCTACACCGAACTGAGATACCTACAGCGTGAGCTATGAGAAAGCGCCACGCTTCCCGA
AGGGAGAAAGGCGGACAGGTATCCGGTAAGCGGCAGGGTCGGAACAGGAGAGCGCACGAGGGAGCTTCCA
GGGGGAAACGCCTGGTATCTTTATAGTCCTGTCGGGTTTCGCCACCTCTGACTTGAGCGTCGATTTTTGT
GATGCTCGTCAGGGGGGCGGAGCCTATGGAAAAACGCCAGCAACGCGGCCTTTTTACGGTTCCTGGCCTT
TTGCTGGCCTTTTGCTCACATGT
