Features (pLannotate 1.2.2; 20 found; start..end, strand, type, name):
      1..126     +  promoter       chicken β-actin promoter (fragment): contains a 21-bp deletion relative to the standard chicken β-actin promoter
    127..354     +  intron         hybrid intron: hybrid between chicken β-actin (CBA) and minute virus of mice (MMV) introns (Gray et al., 2011)
    492..2207    +  CDS            Cas9(N): N-terminal portion of Streptococcus pyogenes Cas9 (Zetsche et al., 2015)
   2094..4592    +  CDS            Cas9(C): C-terminal portion of Streptococcus pyogenes Cas9 (Zetsche et al., 2015)
   4593..4640    +  CDS            nucleoplasmin NLS: bipartite nuclear localization signal from nucleoplasmin
   4710..5309    +  CDS            PuroR (fragment): puromycin N-acetyltransferase; pac from Streptomyces; confers resistance to puromycin
   5343..5454    +  polyA_signal   bGH poly(A) signal: bovine growth hormone polyadenylation signal
   5559..5699    +  repeat_region  AAV2 ITR: inverted terminal repeat of adeno-associated virus serotype 2 inverted
   5704..5755    -  misc_feature   bom (fragment): basis of mobility region from pBR322
   5774..6229    +  rep_origin     f1 ori (sequence partly withheld): f1 bacteriophage origin of replication; arrow indicates direction of (+) strand synthesis
   6230..6279    -  misc_feature   bom (fragment): basis of mobility region from pBR322
   6381..6416    -  CDS            rop (fragment): Rop protein, which maintains plasmids at low copy number; rop
   6511..6615    +  promoter       AmpR promoter: bla
   6616..7476    +  CDS            AmpR: β-lactamase; bla; confers resistance to ampicillin, carbenicillin, and related antibiotics
   7647..8235    +  rep_origin     ori: high-copy-number ColE1/pMB1/pBR322/pUC origin of replication
   8297..8537    +  promoter       U6 promoter: RNA polymerase III promoter for human U6 snRNA
   8564..8639    +  misc_RNA       gRNA scaffold: guide RNA scaffold for the Streptococcus pyogenes CRISPR/Cas9 system
   8646..8689    +  misc_RNA       gRNA scaffold (fragment): guide RNA scaffold for the Streptococcus pyogenes CRISPR/Cas9 system
   8736..9021    +  enhancer       CMV enhancer: human cytomegalovirus immediate early enhancer; contains an 18-bp deletion relative to the standard CMV enhancer
   9023..9139    +  promoter       chicken β-actin promoter (fragment): contains a 21-bp deletion relative to the standard chicken β-actin promoter
>Addgene plasmid #62987 | pSpCas9n(BB)-2A-Puro (PX462) V2.0 Sequencing Result | analyzer sequence | sequence record 174209
GGGCGGGGCGGGGCGAGGCGGAGAGGTGCGGCGGCAGCCAATCAGAGCGGCGCGCTCCGAAAGTTTCCTT
TTATGGCGAGGCGGCGGCGGCGGCGGCCCTATAAAAAGCGAAGCGCGCGGCGGGCGGGAGTCGCTGCGCG
CTGCCTTCGCCCCGTGCCCCGCTCCGCCGCCGCCTCGCGCCGCCCGCCCCGGCTCTGACTGACCGCGTTA
CTCCCACAGGTGAGCGGGCGGGACGGCCCTTCTCCTCCGGGCTGTAATTAGCTGAGCAAGAGGTAAGGGT
TTAAGGGATGGTTGGTTGGTGGGGTATTAATGTTTAATTACCTGGAGCACCTGCCTGAAATCACTTTTTT
TCAGGTTGGACCGGTGCCACCATGGACTATAAGGACCACGACGGAGACTACAAGGATCATGATATTGATT
ACAAAGACGATGACGATAAGATGGCCCCAAAGAAGAAGCGGAAGGTCGGTATCCACGGAGTCCCAGCAGC
CGACAAGAAGTACAGCATCGGCCTGGCCATCGGCACCAACTCTGTGGGCTGGGCCGTGATCACCGACGAG
TACAAGGTGCCCAGCAAGAAATTCAAGGTGCTGGGCAACACCGACCGGCACAGCATCAAGAAGAACCTGA
TCGGAGCCCTGCTGTTCGACAGCGGCGAAACAGCCGAGGCCACCCGGCTGAAGAGAACCGCCAGAAGAAG
ATACACCAGACGGAAGAACCGGATCTGCTATCTGCAAGAGATCTTCAGCAACGAGATGGCCAAGGTGGAC
GACAGCTTCTTCCACAGACTGGAAGAGTCCTTCCTGGTGGAAGAGGATAAGAAGCACGAGCGGCACCCCA
TCTTCGGCAACATCGTGGACGAGGTGGCCTACCACGAGAAGTACCCCACCATCTACCACCTGAGAAAGAA
ACTGGTGGACAGCACCGACAAGGCCGACCTGCGGCTGATCTATCTGGCCCTGGCCCACATGATCAAGTTC
CGGGGCCACTTCCTGATCGAGGGCGACCTGAACCCCGACAACAGCGACGTGGACAAGCTGTTCATCCAGC
TGGTGCAGACCTACAACCAGCTGTTCGAGGAAAACCCCATCAACGCCAGCGGCGTGGACGCCAAGGCCAT
CCTGTCTGCCAGACTGAGCAAGAGCAGACGGCTGGAAAATCTGATCGCCCAGCTGCCCGGCGAGAAGAAG
AATGGCCTGTTCGGCAACCTGATTGCCCTGAGCCTGGGCCTGACCCCCAACTTCAAGAGCAACTTCGACC
TGGCCGAGGATGCCAAACTGCAGCTGAGCAAGGACACCTACGACGACGACCTGGACAACCTGCTGGCCCA
GATCGGCGACCAGTACGCCGACCTGTTTCTGGCCGCCAAGAACCTGTCCGACGCCATCCTGCTGAGCGAC
ATCCTGAGAGTGAACACCGAGATCACCAAGGCCCCCCTGAGCGCCTCTATGATCAAGAGATACGACGAGC
ACCACCAGGACCTGACCCTGCTGAAAGCTCTCGTGCGGCAGCAGCTGCCTGAGAAGTACAAAGAGATTTT
CTTCGACCAGAGCAAGAACGGCTACGCCGGCTACATTGACGGCGGAGCCAGCCAGGAAGAGTTCTACAAG
TTCATCAAGCCCATCCTGGAAAAGATGGACGGCACCGAGGAACTGCTCGTGAAGCTGAACAGAGAGGACC
TGCTGCGGAAGCAGCGGACCTTCGACAACGGCAGCATCCCCCACCAGATCCACCTGGGAGAGCTGCACGC
CATTCTGCGGCGGCAGGAAGATTTTTACCCATTCCTGAAGGACAACCGGGAAAAGATCGAGAAGATCCTG
ACCTTCCGCATCCCCTACTACGTGGGCCCTCTGGCCAGGGGAAACAGCAGATTCGCCTGGATGACCAGAA
AGAGCGAGGAAACCATCACCCCCTGGAACTTCGAGGAAGTGGTGGACAAGGGCGCTTCCGCCCAGAGCTT
CATCGAGCGGATGACCAACTTCGATAAGAACCTGCCCAACGAGAAGGTGCTGCCCAAGCACAGCCTGCTG
TACGAGTACTTCACCGTGTATAACGAGCTGACCAAAGTGAAATACGTGACCGAGGGAATGAGAAAGCCCG
CCTTCCTGAGCGGCGAGCAGAAAAAGGCCATCGTGGACCTGCTGTTCAAGACCAACCGGAAAGTGACCGT
GAAGCAGCTGAAAGAGGACTACTTCAAGAAAATCGAGTGCTTCGACTCCGTGGAAATCTCCGGCGTGGAA
GATCGGTTCAACGCCTCCCTGGGCACATACCACGATCTGCTGAAAATTATCAAGGACAAGGACTTCCTGG
ACAATGAGGAAAACGAGGACATTCTGGAAGATATCGTGCTGACCCTGACACTGTTTGAGGACAGAGAGAT
GATCGAGGAACGGCTGAAAACCTATGCCCACCTGTTCGACGACAAAGTGATGAAGCAGCTGAAGCGGCGG
AGATACACCGGCTGGGGCAGGCTGAGCCGGAAGCTGATCAACGGCATCCGGGACAAGCAGTCCGGCAAGA
CAATCCTGGATTTCCTGAAGTCCGACGGCTTCGCCAACAGAAACTTCATGCAGCTGATCCACGACGACAG
CCTGACCTTTAAAGAGGACATCCAGAAAGCCCAGGTGTCCGGCCAGGGCGATAGCCTGCACGAGCACATT
GCCAATCTGGCCGGCAGCCCCGCCATTAAGAAGGGCATCCTGCAGACAGTGAAGGTGGTGGACGAGCTCG
TGAAAGTGATGGGCCGGCACAAGCCCGAGAACATCGTGATCGAAATGGCCAGAGAGAACCAGACCACCCA
GAAGGGACAGAAGAACAGCCGCGAGAGAATGAAGCGGATCGAAGAGGGCATCAAAGAGCTGGGCAGCCAG
ATCCTGAAAGAACACCCCGTGGAAAACACCCAGCTGCAGAACGAGAAGCTGTACCTGTACTACCTGCAGA
ATGGGCGGGATATGTACGTGGACCAGGAACTGGACATCAACCGGCTGTCCGACTACGATGTGGACCATAT
CGTGCCTCAGAGCTTTCTGAAGGACGACTCCATCGACAACAAGGTGCTGACCAGAAGCGACAAGAACCGG
GGCAAGAGCGACAACGTGCCCTCCGAAGAGGTCGTGAAGAAGATGAAGAACTACTGGCGGCAGCTGCTGA
ACGCCAAGCTGATTACCCAGAGAAAGTTCGACAATCTGACCAAGGCCGAGAGAGGCGGCCTGAGCGAACT
GGATAAGGCCGGCTTCATCAAGAGACAGCTGGTGGAAACCCGGCAGATCACAAAGCACGTGGCACAGATC
CTGGACTCCCGGATGAACACTAAGTACGACGAGAATGACAAGCTGATCCGGGAAGTGAAAGTGATCACCC
TGAAGTCCAAGCTGGTGTCCGATTTCCGGAAGGATTTCCAGTTTTACAAAGTGCGCGAGATCAACAACTA
CCACCACGCCCACGACGCCTACCTGAACGCCGTCGTGGGAACCGCCCTGATCAAAAAGTACCCTAAGCTG
GAAAGCGAGTTCGTGTACGGCGACTACAAGGTGTACGACGTGCGGAAGATGATCGCCAAGAGCGAGCAGG
AAATCGGCAAGGCTACCGCCAAGTACTTCTTCTACAGCAACATCATGAACTTTTTCAAGACCGAGATTAC
CCTGGCCAACGGCGAGATCCGGAAGCGGCCTCTGATCGAGACAAACGGCGAAACCGGGGAGATCGTGTGG
GATAAGGGCCGGGATTTTGCCACCGTGCGGAAAGTGCTGAGCATGCCCCAAGTGAATATCGTGAAAAAGA
CCGAGGTGCAGACAGGCGGCTTCAGCAAAGAGTCTATCCTGCCCAAGAGGAACAGCGATAAGCTGATCGC
CAGAAAGAAGGACTGGGACCCTAAGAAGTACGGCGGCTTCGACAGCCCCACCGTGGCCTATTCTGTGCTG
GTGGTGGCCAAAGTGGAAAAGGGCAAGTCCAAGAAACTGAAGAGTGTGAAAGAGCTGCTGGGGATCACCA
TCATGGAAAGAAGCAGCTTCGAGAAGAATCCCATCGACTTTCTGGAAGCCAAGGGCTACAAAGAAGTGAA
AAAGGACCTGATCATCAAGCTGCCTAAGTACTCCCTGTTCGAGCTGGAAAACGGCCGGAAGAGAATGCTG
GCCTCTGCCGGCGAACTGCAGAAGGGAAACGAACTGGCCCTGCCCTCCAAATATGTGAACTTCCTGTACC
TGGCCAGCCACTATGAGAAGCTGAAGGGCTCCCCCGAGGATAATGAGCAGAAACAGCTGTTTGTGGAACA
GCACAAGCACTACCTGGACGAGATCATCGAGCAGATCAGCGAGTTCTCCAAGAGAGTGATCCTGGCCGAC
GCTAATCTGGACAAAGTGCTGTCCGCCTACAACAAGCACCGGGATAAGCCCATCAGAGAGCAGGCCGAGA
ATATCATCCACCTGTTTACCCTGACCAATCTGGGAGCCCCTGCCGCCTTCAAGTACTTTGACACCACCAT
CGACCGGAAGAGGTACACCAGCACCAAAGAGGTGCTGGACGCCACCCTGATCCACCAGAGCATCACCGGC
CTGTACGAGACACGGATCGACCTGTCTCAGCTGGGAGGCGACAAAAGGCCGGCGGCCACGAAAAAGGCCG
GCCAGGCAAAAAAGAAAAAGGAATTCGGCAGTGGAGAGGGCAGAGGAAGTCTGCTAACATGCGGTGACGT
CGAGGAGAATCCTGGCCCAATGACCGAGTACAAGCCCACGGTGCGCCTCGCCACCCGCGACGACGTCCCC
AGGGCCGTACGCACCCTCGCCGCCGCGTTCGCCGACTACCCCGCCACGCGCCACACCGTCGATCCGGACC
GCCACATCGAGCGGGTCACCGAGCTGCAAGAACTCTTCCTCACGCGCGTCGGGCTCGACATCGGCAAGGT
GTGGGTCGCGGACGACGGCGCCGCGGTGGCGGTCTGGACCACGCCGGAGAGCGTCGAAGCGGGGGCGGTG
TTCGCCGAGATCGGCCCGCGCATGGCCGAGTTGAGCGGTTCCCGGCTGGCCGCGCAGCAACAGATGGAAG
GCCTCCTGGCGCCGCACCGGCCCAAGGAGCCCGCGTGGTTCCTGGCCACCGTCGGAGTCTCGCCCGACCA
CCAGGGCAAGGGTCTGGGCAGCGCCGTCGTGCTCCCCGGAGTGGAGGCGGCCGAGCGCGCCGGGGTGCCC
GCCTTCCTGGAGACCTCCGCGCCCCGCAACCTCCCCTTCTACGAGCGGCTCGGCTTCACCGTCACCGCCG
ACGTCGAGGTGCCCGAAGGACCGCGCACCTGGTGCATGACCCGCAAGCCCGGTGCCTGAGAATTCTAACT
AGAGCTCGCTGATCAGCCTCGACTGTGCCTTCTAGTTGCCAGCCATCTGTTGTTTGCCCCTCCCCCGTGC
CTTCCTTGACCCTGGAAGGTGCCACTCCCACTGTCCTTTCCTAATAAAATGAGGAAATTGCATCGCATTG
TCTGAGTAGGTGTCATTCTATTCTGGGGGGTGGGGTGGGGCAGGACAGCAAGGGGGAGGATTGGGAAGAG
AATAGCAGGCATGCTGGGGAGCGGCCGCAGGAACCCCTAGTGATGGAGTTGGCCACTCCCTCTCTGCGCG
CTCGCTCGCTCACTGAGGCCGGGCGACCAAAGGTCGCCCGACGCCCGGGCTTTGCCCGGGCGGCCTCAGT
GAGCGAGCGAGCGCGCAGCTGCCTGCAGGGGCGCCTGATGCGGTATTTTCTCCTTACGCATCTGTGCGGT
ATTTCACACCGCATA
[95 nt withheld, positions 5756-5850]
T
[46 nt withheld, positions 5852-5897]
C
[141 nt withheld, positions 5899-6039]
CCTTTGACGTTGGAGTCCACGTTCTTT
[37 nt withheld, positions 6067-6103]
ACTCTATCTCGGGCTATTCTTTTGATTTATAAGGGATTTTGCCGATTTCGGTCTATTGGTTAAAAAATGA
GCTGATTTAACAAAAATTTAACGCGAATTTTAACAAAATATTAACGTTTACAATTTTATGGTGCACTCTC
AGTACAATCTGCTCTGATGCCGCATAGTTAAGCCAGCCCCGACACCCGCCAACACCCGCTGACGCGCCCT
GACGGGCTTGTCTGCTCCCGGCATCCGCTTACAGACAAGCTGTGACCGTCTCCGGGAGCTGCATGTGTCA
GAGGTTTTCACCGTCATCACCGAAACGCGCGAGACGAAAGGGCCTCGTGATACGCCTATTTTTATAGGTT
AATGTCATGATAATAATGGTTTCTTAGACGTCAGGTGGCACTTTTCGGGGAAATGTGCGCGGAACCCCTA
TTTGTTTATTTTTCTAAATACATTCAAATATGTATCCGCTCATGAGACAATAACCCTGATAAATGCTTCA
ATAATATTGAAAAAGGAAGAGTATGAGTATTCAACATTTCCGTGTCGCCCTTATTCCCTTTTTTGCGGCA
TTTTGCCTTCCTGTTTTTGCTCACCCAGAAACGCTGGTGAAAGTAAAAGATGCTGAAGATCAGTTGGGTG
CACGAGTGGGTTACATCGAACTGGATCTCAACAGCGGTAAGATCCTTGAGAGTTTTCGCCCCGAAGAACG
TTTTCCAATGATGAGCACTTTTAAAGTTCTGCTATGTGGCGCGGTATTATCCCGTATTGACGCCGGGCAA
GAGCAACTCGGTCGCCGCATACACTATTCTCAGAATGACTTGGTTGAGTACTCACCAGTCACAGAAAAGC
ATCTTACGGATGGCATGACAGTAAGAGAATTATGCAGTGCTGCCATAACCATGAGTGATAACACTGCGGC
CAACTTACTTCTGACAACGATCGGAGGACCGAAGGAGCTAACCGCTTTTTTGCACAACATGGGGGATCAT
GTAACTCGCCTTGATCGTTGGGAACCGGAGCTGAATGAAGCCATACCAAACGACGAGCGTGACACCACGA
TGCCTGTAGCAATGGCAACAACGTTGCGCAAACTATTAACTGGCGAACTACTTACTCTAGCTTCCCGGCA
ACAATTAATAGACTGGATGGAGGCGGATAAAGTTGCAGGACCACTTCTGCGCTCGGCCCTTCCGGCTGGC
TGGTTTATTGCTGATAAATCTGGAGCCGGTGAGCGTGGAAGCCGCGGTATCATTGCAGCACTGGGGCCAG
ATGGTAAGCCCTCCCGTATCGTAGTTATCTACACGACGGGGAGTCAGGCAACTATGGATGAACGAAATAG
ACAGATCGCTGAGATAGGTGCCTCACTGATTAAGCATTGGTAACTGTCAGACCAAGTTTACTCATATATA
CTTTAGATTGATTTAAAACTTCATTTTTAATTTAAAAGGATCTAGGTGAAGATCCTTTTTGATAATCTCA
TGACCAAAATCCCTTAACGTGAGTTTTCGTTCCACTGAGCGTCAGACCCCGTAGAAAAGATCAAAGGATC
TTCTTGAGATCCTTTTTTTCTGCGCGTAATCTGCTGCTTGCAAACAAAAAAACCACCGCTACCAGCGGTG
GTTTGTTTGCCGGATCAAGAGCTACCAACTCTTTTTCCGAAGGTAACTGGCTTCAGCAGAGCGCAGATAC
CAAATACTGTTCTTCTAGTGTAGCCGTAGTTAGGCCACCACTTCAAGAACTCTGTAGCACCGCCTACATA
CCTCGCTCTGCTAATCCTGTTACCAGTGGCTGCTGCCAGTGGCGATAAGTCGTGTCTTACCGGGTTGGAC
TCAAGACGATAGTTACCGGATAAGGCGCAGCGGTCGGGCTGAACGGGGGGTTCGTGCACACAGCCCAGCT
TGGAGCGAACGACCTACACCGAACTGAGATACCTACAGCGTGAGCTATGAGAAAGCGCCACGCTTCCCGA
AGGGAGAAAGGCGGACAGGTATCCGGTAAGCGGCAGGGTCGGAACAGGAGAGCGCACGAGGGAGCTTCCA
GGGGGAAACGCCTGGTATCTTTATAGTCCTGTCGGGTTTCGCCACCTCTGACTTGAGCGTCGATTTTTGT
GATGCTCGTCAGGGGGGCGGAGCCTATGGAAAAACGCCAGCAACGCGGCCTTTTTACGGTTCCTGGCCTT
TTGCTGGCCTTTTGCTCACATGTGAGGGCCTATTTCCCATGATTCCTTCATATTTGCATATACGATACAA
GGCTGTTAGAGAGATAATTGGAATTAATTTGACTGTAAACACAAAGATATTAGTACAAAATACGTGACGT
AGAAAGTAATAATTTCTTGGGTAGTTTGCAGTTTTAAAATTATGTTTTAAAATGGACTATCATATGCTTA
CCGTAACTTGAAAGTATTTCGATTTCTTGGCTTTATATATCTTGTGGAAAGGACGAAACACCGGGTCTTC
GAGAAGACCTGTTTTAGAGCTAGAAATAGCAAGTTAAAATAAGGCTAGTCCGTTATCAACTTGAAAAAGT
GGCACCGAGTCGGTGCTTTTTTGTTTTAGAGCTAGAAATAGCAAGTTAAAATAAGGCTAGTCCGTTTTTA
GCGCGTGCGCCAATTCTGCAGACAAATGGCTCTAGAGGTACCCGTTACATAACTTACGGTAAATGGCCCG
CCTGGCTGACCGCCCAACGACCCCCGCCCATTGACGTCAATAGTAACGCCAATAGGGACTTTCCATTGAC
GTCAATGGGTGGAGTATTTACGGTAAACTGCCCACTTGGCAGTACATCAAGTGTATCATATGCCAAGTAC
GCCCCCTATTGACGTCAATGACGGTAAATGGCCCGCCTGGCATTGTGCCCAGTACATGACCTTATGGGAC
TTTCCTACTTGGCAGTACATCTACGTATTAGTCATCGCTATTACCATGGTCGAGGTGAGCCCCACGTTCT
GCTTCACTCTCCCCATCTCCCCCCCCTCCCCACCCCCAATTTTGTATTTATTTATTTTTTAATTATTTTG
TGCAGCGATGGGGGCGGGGGGGGGGG
