>Addgene plasmid #62987 | pSpCas9n(BB)-2A-Puro (PX462) V2.0 | depositor partial sequence | sequence record 104140 | U6::sgRNA(BbsI)
GAGGGCCTATTTCCCATGATTCCTTCATATTTGCATATACGATACAAGGCTGTTAGAGAGATAATTGGAA
TTAATTTGACTGTAAACACAAAGATATTAGTACAAAATACGTGACGTAGAAAGTAATAATTTCTTGGGTA
GTTTGCAGTTTTAAAATTATGTTTTAAAATGGACTATCATATGCTTACCGTAACTTGAAAGTATTTCGAT
TTCTTGGCTTTATATATCTTGTGGAAAGGACGAAACACCGGGTCTTCGAGAAGACCTGTTTTAGAGCTAG
AAATAGCAAGTTAAAATAAGGCTAGTCCGTTATCAACTTGAAAAAGTGGCACCGAGTCGGTGCTTTTTT
