>Addgene plasmid #62987 | pSpCas9n(BB)-2A-Puro (PX462) V2.0 | depositor partial sequence | sequence record 106365 | Cbh::SpCas9n(BB)-2A-Puro
CGTTACATAACTTACGGTAAATGGCCCGCCTGGCTGACCGCCCAACGACCCCCGCCCATTGACGTCAATA
GTAACGCCAATAGGGACTTTCCATTGACGTCAATGGGTGGAGTATTTACGGTAAACTGCCCACTTGGCAG
TACATCAAGTGTATCATATGCCAAGTACGCCCCCTATTGACGTCAATGACGGTAAATGGCCCGCCTGGCA
TTGTGCCCAGTACATGACCTTATGGGACTTTCCTACTTGGCAGTACATCTACGTATTAGTCATCGCTATT
ACCATGGTCGAGGTGAGCCCCACGTTCTGCTTCACTCTCCCCATCTCCCCCCCCTCCCCACCCCCAATTT
TGTATTTATTTATTTTTTAATTATTTTGTGCAGCGATGGGGGCGGGGGGGGGGGGGGGGCGCGCGCCAGG
CGGGGCGGGGCGGGGCGAGGGGCGGGGCGGGGCGAGGCGGAGAGGTGCGGCGGCAGCCAATCAGAGCGGC
GCGCTCCGAAAGTTTCCTTTTATGGCGAGGCGGCGGCGGCGGCGGCCCTATAAAAAGCGAAGCGCGCGGC
GGGCGGGAGTCGCTGCGACGCTGCCTTCGCCCCGTGCCCCGCTCCGCCGCCGCCTCGCGCCGCCCGCCCC
GGCTCTGACTGACCGCGTTACTCCCACAGGTGAGCGGGCGGGACGGCCCTTCTCCTCCGGGCTGTAATTA
GCTGAGCAAGAGGTAAGGGTTTAAGGGATGGTTGGTTGGTGGGGTATTAATGTTTAATTACCTGGAGCAC
CTGCCTGAAATCACTTTTTTTCAGGTTGGACCGGTGCCACCATGGACTATAAGGACCACGACGGAGACTA
CAAGGATCATGATATTGATTACAAAGACGATGACGATAAGATGGCCCCAAAGAAGAAGCGGAAGGTCGGT
ATCCACGGAGTCCCAGCAGCCGACAAGAAGTACAGCATCGGCCTGGCCATCGGCACCAACTCTGTGGGCT
GGGCCGTGATCACCGACGAGTACAAGGTGCCCAGCAAGAAATTCAAGGTGCTGGGCAACACCGACCGGCA
CAGCATCAAGAAGAACCTGATCGGAGCCCTGCTGTTCGACAGCGGCGAAACAGCCGAGGCCACCCGGCTG
AAGAGAACCGCCAGAAGAAGATACACCAGACGGAAGAACCGGATCTGCTATCTGCAAGAGATCTTCAGCA
ACGAGATGGCCAAGGTGGACGACAGCTTCTTCCACAGACTGGAAGAGTCCTTCCTGGTGGAAGAGGATAA
GAAGCACGAGCGGCACCCCATCTTCGGCAACATCGTGGACGAGGTGGCCTACCACGAGAAGTACCCCACC
ATCTACCACCTGAGAAAGAAACTGGTGGACAGCACCGACAAGGCCGACCTGCGGCTGATCTATCTGGCCC
TGGCCCACATGATCAAGTTCCGGGGCCACTTCCTGATCGAGGGCGACCTGAACCCCGACAACAGCGACGT
GGACAAGCTGTTCATCCAGCTGGTGCAGACCTACAACCAGCTGTTCGAGGAAAACCCCATCAACGCCAGC
GGCGTGGACGCCAAGGCCATCCTGTCTGCCAGACTGAGCAAGAGCAGACGGCTGGAAAATCTGATCGCCC
AGCTGCCCGGCGAGAAGAAGAATGGCCTGTTCGGAAACCTGATTGCCCTGAGCCTGGGCCTGACCCCCAA
CTTCAAGAGCAACTTCGACCTGGCCGAGGATGCCAAACTGCAGCTGAGCAAGGACACCTACGACGACGAC
CTGGACAACCTGCTGGCCCAGATCGGCGACCAGTACGCCGACCTGTTTCTGGCCGCCAAGAACCTGTCCG
ACGCCATCCTGCTGAGCGACATCCTGAGAGTGAACACCGAGATCACCAAGGCCCCCCTGAGCGCCTCTAT
GATCAAGAGATACGACGAGCACCACCAGGACCTGACCCTGCTGAAAGCTCTCGTGCGGCAGCAGCTGCCT
GAGAAGTACAAAGAGATTTTCTTCGACCAGAGCAAGAACGGCTACGCCGGCTACATTGACGGCGGAGCCA
GCCAGGAAGAGTTCTACAAGTTCATCAAGCCCATCCTGGAAAAGATGGACGGCACCGAGGAACTGCTCGT
GAAGCTGAACAGAGAGGACCTGCTGCGGAAGCAGCGGACCTTCGACAACGGCAGCATCCCCCACCAGATC
CACCTGGGAGAGCTGCACGCCATTCTGCGGCGGCAGGAAGATTTTTACCCATTCCTGAAGGACAACCGGG
AAAAGATCGAGAAGATCCTGACCTTCCGCATCCCCTACTACGTGGGCCCTCTGGCCAGGGGAAACAGCAG
ATTCGCCTGGATGACCAGAAAGAGCGAGGAAACCATCACCCCCTGGAACTTCGAGGAAGTGGTGGACAAG
GGCGCTTCCGCCCAGAGCTTCATCGAGCGGATGACCAACTTCGATAAGAACCTGCCCAACGAGAAGGTGC
TGCCCAAGCACAGCCTGCTGTACGAGTACTTCACCGTGTATAACGAGCTGACCAAAGTGAAATACGTGAC
CGAGGGAATGAGAAAGCCCGCCTTCCTGAGCGGCGAGCAGAAAAAGGCCATCGTGGACCTGCTGTTCAAG
ACCAACCGGAAAGTGACCGTGAAGCAGCTGAAAGAGGACTACTTCAAGAAAATCGAGTGCTTCGACTCCG
TGGAAATCTCCGGCGTGGAAGATCGGTTCAACGCCTCCCTGGGCACATACCACGATCTGCTGAAAATTAT
CAAGGACAAGGACTTCCTGGACAATGAGGAAAACGAGGACATTCTGGAAGATATCGTGCTGACCCTGACA
CTGTTTGAGGACAGAGAGATGATCGAGGAACGGCTGAAAACCTATGCCCACCTGTTCGACGACAAAGTGA
TGAAGCAGCTGAAGCGGCGGAGATACACCGGCTGGGGCAGGCTGAGCCGGAAGCTGATCAACGGCATCCG
GGACAAGCAGTCCGGCAAGACAATCCTGGATTTCCTGAAGTCCGACGGCTTCGCCAACAGAAACTTCATG
CAGCTGATCCACGACGACAGCCTGACCTTTAAAGAGGACATCCAGAAAGCCCAGGTGTCCGGCCAGGGCG
ATAGCCTGCACGAGCACATTGCCAATCTGGCCGGCAGCCCCGCCATTAAGAAGGGCATCCTGCAGACAGT
GAAGGTGGTGGACGAGCTCGTGAAAGTGATGGGCCGGCACAAGCCCGAGAACATCGTGATCGAAATGGCC
AGAGAGAACCAGACCACCCAGAAGGGACAGAAGAACAGCCGCGAGAGAATGAAGCGGATCGAAGAGGGCA
TCAAAGAGCTGGGCAGCCAGATCCTGAAAGAACACCCCGTGGAAAACACCCAGCTGCAGAACGAGAAGCT
GTACCTGTACTACCTGCAGAATGGGCGGGATATGTACGTGGACCAGGAACTGGACATCAACCGGCTGTCC
GACTACGATGTGGACCATATCGTGCCTCAGAGCTTTCTGAAGGACGACTCCATCGACAACAAGGTGCTGA
CCAGAAGCGACAAGAACCGGGGCAAGAGCGACAACGTGCCCTCCGAAGAGGTCGTGAAGAAGATGAAGAA
CTACTGGCGGCAGCTGCTGAACGCCAAGCTGATTACCCAGAGAAAGTTCGACAATCTGACCAAGGCCGAG
AGAGGCGGCCTGAGCGAACTGGATAAGGCCGGCTTCATCAAGAGACAGCTGGTGGAAACCCGGCAGATCA
CAAAGCACGTGGCACAGATCCTGGACTCCCGGATGAACACTAAGTACGACGAGAATGACAAGCTGATCCG
GGAAGTGAAAGTGATCACCCTGAAGTCCAAGCTGGTGTCCGATTTCCGGAAGGATTTCCAGTTTTACAAA
GTGCGCGAGATCAACAACTACCACCACGCCCACGACGCCTACCTGAACGCCGTCGTGGGAACCGCCCTGA
TCAAAAAGTACCCTAAGCTGGAAAGCGAGTTCGTGTACGGCGACTACAAGGTGTACGACGTGCGGAAGAT
GATCGCCAAGAGCGAGCAGGAAATCGGCAAGGCTACCGCCAAGTACTTCTTCTACAGCAACATCATGAAC
TTTTTCAAGACCGAGATTACCCTGGCCAACGGCGAGATCCGGAAGCGGCCTCTGATCGAGACAAACGGCG
AAACCGGGGAGATCGTGTGGGATAAGGGCCGGGATTTTGCCACCGTGCGGAAAGTGCTGAGCATGCCCCA
AGTGAATATCGTGAAAAAGACCGAGGTGCAGACAGGCGGCTTCAGCAAAGAGTCTATCCTGCCCAAGAGG
AACAGCGATAAGCTGATCGCCAGAAAGAAGGACTGGGACCCTAAGAAGTACGGCGGCTTCGACAGCCCCA
CCGTGGCCTATTCTGTGCTGGTGGTGGCCAAAGTGGAAAAGGGCAAGTCCAAGAAACTGAAGAGTGTGAA
AGAGCTGCTGGGGATCACCATCATGGAAAGAAGCAGCTTCGAGAAGAATCCCATCGACTTTCTGGAAGCC
AAGGGCTACAAAGAAGTGAAAAAGGACCTGATCATCAAGCTGCCTAAGTACTCCCTGTTCGAGCTGGAAA
ACGGCCGGAAGAGAATGCTGGCCTCTGCCGGCGAACTGCAGAAGGGAAACGAACTGGCCCTGCCCTCCAA
ATATGTGAACTTCCTGTACCTGGCCAGCCACTATGAGAAGCTGAAGGGCTCCCCCGAGGATAATGAGCAG
AAACAGCTGTTTGTGGAACAGCACAAGCACTACCTGGACGAGATCATCGAGCAGATCAGCGAGTTCTCCA
AGAGAGTGATCCTGGCCGACGCTAATCTGGACAAAGTGCTGTCCGCCTACAACAAGCACCGGGATAAGCC
CATCAGAGAGCAGGCCGAGAATATCATCCACCTGTTTACCCTGACCAATCTGGGAGCCCCTGCCGCCTTC
AAGTACTTTGACACCACCATCGACCGGAAGAGGTACACCAGCACCAAAGAGGTGCTGGACGCCACCCTGA
TCCACCAGAGCATCACCGGCCTGTACGAGACACGGATCGACCTGTCTCAGCTGGGAGGCGACAAAAGGCC
GGCGGCCACGAAAAAGGCCGGCCAGGCAAAAAAGAAAAAGGAATTCGGCAGTGGAGAGGGCAGAGGAAGT
CTGCTAACATGCGGTGACGTCGAGGAGAATCCTGGCCCAATGACCGAGTACAAGCCCACGGTGCGCCTCG
CCACCCGCGACGACGTCCCCAGGGCCGTACGCACCCTCGCCGCCGCGTTCGCCGACTACCCCGCCACGCG
CCACACCGTCGATCCGGACCGCCACATCGAGCGGGTCACCGAGCTGCAAGAACTCTTCCTCACGCGCGTC
GGGCTCGACATCGGCAAGGTGTGGGTCGCGGACGACGGCGCCGCGGTGGCGGTCTGGACCACGCCGGAGA
GCGTCGAAGCGGGGGCGGTGTTCGCCGAGATCGGCCCGCGCATGGCCGAGTTGAGCGGTTCCCGGCTGGC
CGCGCAGCAACAGATGGAAGGCCTCCTGGCGCCGCACCGGCCCAAGGAGCCCGCGTGGTTCCTGGCCACC
GTCGGAGTCTCGCCCGACCACCAGGGCAAGGGTCTGGGCAGCGCCGTCGTGCTCCCCGGAGTGGAGGCGG
CCGAGCGCGCCGGGGTGCCCGCCTTCCTGGAGACCTCCGCGCCCCGCAACCTCCCCTTCTACGAGCGGCT
CGGCTTCACCGTCACCGCCGACGTCGAGGTGCCCGAAGGACCGCGCACCTGGTGCATGACCCGCAAGCCC
GGTGCCTGAGAATTCTAACTAGAGCTCGCTGATCAGCCTCGACTGTGCCTTCTAGTTGCCAGCCATCTGT
TGTTTGCCCCTCCCCCGTGCCTTCCTTGACCCTGGAAGGTGCCACTCCCACTGTCCTTTCCTAATAAAAT
GAGGAAATTGCATCGCATTGTCTGAGTAGGTGTCATTCTATTCTGGGGGGTGGGGTGGGGCAGGACAGCA
AGGGGGAGGATTGGGAAGAGAATAGCAGGCATGCTGGGGA
