>Addgene plasmid #62987 | pSpCas9n(BB)-2A-Puro (PX462) V2.0 | addgene partial sequence | sequence record 106834 | pBR322ori-F 5'-GGGAAACGCCTGGTATCTTT-3'
CCACCTCTGACTTGAGCGTCGATTTTTGTGATGCTCGTCAGGGGGGCGGAGCCTATGGAAAAACGCCAGC
AACGCGGCCTTTTTACGGTTCCTGGCCTTTTGCTGGCCTTTTGCTCACATGTGAGGGCCTATTTCCCATG
ATTCCTTCATATTTGCATATACGATACAAGGCTGTTAGAGAGATAATTGGAATTAATTTGACTGTAAACA
CAAAGATATTAGTACAAAATACGTGACGTAGAAAGTAATAATTTCTTGGGTAGTTTGCAGTTTTAAAATT
ATGTTTTAAAATGGACTATCATATGCTTACCGTAACTTGAAAGTATTTCGATTTCTTGGCTTTATATATC
TTGTGGAAAGGACGAAACACCGGGTCTTCGAGAAGACCTGTTTTAGAGCTAGAAATAGCAAGTTAAAATA
AGGCTAGTCCGTTATCAACTTGAAAAAGTGGCACCGAGTCGGTGCTTTTTTGTTTTAGAGCTAGAAATAG
CAAGTTAAAATAAGGCTAGTCCGTTTTTAGCGCGTGCGCCAATTCTGCAGACAAATGGCTCTAGAGGTAC
CCGTTACATAACTTACGGTAAATGGCCCGCCTGGCTGACCGCCCAACGACCCCCGCCCATTGACGTCAAT
AGTAACGCCAATAGGGACTTTCCATTGACGTCAATGGGTGGAGTATTTACGGTAAACTGCCCACTTGGCA
GTACATCAAGTGTATCATATGCCAAGTACGCCCCCTATTGACGTCAATGACGGTAAATGGCCCGCCTGGC
ATTGTGCCCAGTACATGACCTTATGGGACTTTCCTACTTGGCAGTACATCTACGTATTAGTCATCGCTAT
TACCATGGTCGAGGTGAGCCCCACGTTCTGCTTCACTCTCCCCATCTCCCCC
