>Addgene plasmid #62987 | pSpCas9n(BB)-2A-Puro (PX462) V2.0 | addgene partial sequence | sequence record 106837 | BGH-rev 5'-TAGAAGGCACAGTCGAGG-3'
GAATTCTCAGGCACCGGGCTTGCGGGTCATGCACCAGGTGCGCGGTCCTTCGGGCACCTCGACGTCGGCG
GTGACGGTGAAGCCGAGCCGCTCGTAGAAGGGGAGGTTGCGGGGCGCGGAGGTCTCCAGGAAGGCGGGCA
CCCCGGCGCGCTCGGCCGCCTCCACTCCGGGGAGCACGACGGCGCTGCCCAGACCCTTGCCCTGGTGGTC
GGGCGAGACTCCGACGGTGGCCAGGAACCACGCGGGCTCCTTGGGCCGGTGCGGCGCCAGGAGGCCTTCC
ATCTGTTGCTGCGCGGCCAGCCGGGAACCGCTCAACTCGGCCATGCGCGGGCCGATCTCGGCGAACACCG
CCCCCGCTTCGACGCTCTCCGGCGTGGTCCAGACCGCCACCGCGGCGCCGTCGTCCGCGACCCACACCTT
GCCGATGTCGAGCCCGACGCGCGTGAGGAAGAGTTCTTGCAGCTCGGTGACCCGCTCGATGTGGCGGTCC
GGATCGACGGTGTGGCGCGTGGCGGGGTAGTCGGCGAACGCGGCGGCGAGGGTGCGTACGGCCCTGGGGA
CGTCGTCGCGGGTGGCGAGGCGCACCGTGGGCTTGTACTCGGTCATTGGGCCAGGATTCTCCTCGACGTC
ACCGCATGTTAGCAGACTTCCTCTGCCCTCTCCACTGCCGAATTCCTTTTTCTTTTTTGCCTGGCCGGCC
TTTTTCGTGGCCGCCGGCCTTTTGTCGCCTCCCAGCTGAGACAGGTCGATCCGTGTCTCGTACAGGCCGG
TGATGCTCTGGTGGATCAGGGTGGCGTCCAGCACCTCTTTGGTGCTGGTGTACCTCTTCCGGTCGATGGT
GGTGTCAAAGTACTTGAAGGCGGCAGGGGCTCCCAGATTGGTCAGGGTAAACAGGTGGATGATATTCTCG
GCCTGCTCTCTGATGGGCTTATCCCGGTGCTTGTTGTAGGCGGACAGCACTTTGTCCAGATTAGCGTCGG
CCAGGATCACTCTCTTGGAGAACTCGCTGATCTGCTCGATGATCTCGTCCAGGTA
