>Addgene plasmid #62987 | pSpCas9n(BB)-2A-Puro (PX462) V2.0 | addgene partial sequence | sequence record 106842 | hSpCas9-R1 5'-CGCTCGTGCTTCTTATCCTC-3'
TCTGTGGAAGAAGCTGTCGTCCACCTTGGCCATCTCGTTGCTGAAGATCTCTTGCAGATAGCAGATCCGG
TTCTTCCGTCTGGTGTATCTTCTTCTGGCGGTTCTCTTCAGCCGGGTGGCCTCGGCTGTTTCGCCGCTGT
CGAACAGCAGGGCTCCGATCAGGTTCTTCTTGATGCTGTGCCGGTCGGTGTTGCCCAGCACCTTGAATTT
CTTGCTGGGCACCTTGTACTCGTCGGTGATCACGGCCCAGCCCACAGAGTTGGTGCCGATGGCCAGGCCG
ATGCTGTACTTCTTGTCGGCTGCTGGGACTCCGTGGATACCGACCTTCCGCTTCTTCTTTGGGGCCATCT
TATCGTCATCGTCTTTGTAATCAATATCATGATCCTTGTAGTCTCCGTCGTGGTCCTTATAGTCCATGGT
GGCACCGGTCCAACCTGAAAAAAAGTGATTTCAGGCAGGTGCTCCAGGTAATTAAACATTAATACCCCAC
CAACCAACCATCCCTTAAACCCTTACCTCTTGCTCAGCTAATTACAGCCCGGAGGAGAAGGGCCGTCCCG
CCCGCTCACCTGTGGGAGTAACGCGGTCAGTCAGAGCCGGGGCGGGCGGCGCGAGGC
