>Addgene plasmid #62987 | pSpCas9n(BB)-2A-Puro (PX462) V2.0 | addgene partial sequence | sequence record 106845 | dCas9-R2 5'-GGGTTTCCACCAGCTGTCTC-3'
CCAGTTCGCTCAGGCCGCCTCTCTCGGCCTTGGTCAGATTGTCGAACTTTCTCTGGGTAATCAGCTTGGC
GTTCAGCAGCTGCCGCCAGTAGTTCTTCATCTTCTTCACGACCTCTTCGGAGGGCACGTTGTCGCTCTTG
CCCCGGTTCTTGTCGCTTCTGGTCAGCACCTTGTTGTCGATGGAGTCGTCCTTCAGAAAGCTCTGAGGCA
CGATATGGTCCACATCGTAGTCGGACAGCCGGTTGATGTCCAGTTCCTGGTCCACGTACATATCCCGCCC
ATTCTGCAGGTAGTACAGGTACAGCTTCTCGTTCTGCAGCTGGGTGTTTTCCACGGGGTGTTCTTTCAGG
ATCTGGCTGCCCAGCTCTTTGATGCCCTCTTCGATCCGCTTCATTCTCTCGCGGCTGTTCTTCTGTCCCT
TCTGGGTGGTCTGGTTCTCTCTGGCCATTTCGATCACGATGTTCTCGGGCTTGTGCCGGCCCATCACTTT
CACGAGCTCGTCCACCACCTTCACTGTCTGCAGGATGCCCTTCTTAATGGCGGGGCTGCCGGCCAGATTG
GCAATGTGCTCGTGCAGGCTATCGCCCTGGCCGGACACCTGGGCTTTCTGGATGTCCTCTTTAAAGGTCA
GGCTGTCGTCGTGGATCAGCTGCATGAAGTTTCTGTTGGCGAAGCCGTCGGACTTCAGGAAATCCAGGAT
TGTCTTGCCGGACTGCTTGTCCCGGATGCCGTTGATCAGCTTCCGGCTCAGCCTGCCCCAGCCGGTGTAT
CTCCGCCGCTTCAGCTGCTTCATCACTTTGTCGTCGAACAGGTGGGCATAGGTTTTCAGCCGTTCCTCGA
TCATCTCTCTGTCCTCAAACAGTGTCAGGGTCAGCACGATATCTTCCAGAATGTCCTCGTTTTCCTCATT
GTCCAGGAAGTCCTTGTCCTTGATAATTTTCAGCAGATCGTGGTATGTGCCCAGGGAGGCGTTGAACCGA
TCTTCCACGCCGGAGATTTCCACGGAGTCGAAGCACTCGATTTTCTTGAAGTAGTCCTCTTT
