>Addgene plasmid #62987 | pSpCas9n(BB)-2A-Puro (PX462) V2.0 | addgene partial sequence | sequence record 115797 | Puro-variant-R 5'-gtgggcttgtactcggtcat-3'
TCCTCGACGTCACCGCATGTTAGCAGACTTCCTCTGCCCTCTCCACTGCCGAATTCCTTTTTCTTTTTTG
CCTGGCCGGCCTTTTTCGTGGCCGCCGGCCTTTTGTCGCCTCCCAGCTGAGACAGGTCGATCCGTGTCTC
GTACAGGCCGGTGATGCTCTGGTGGATCAGGGTGGCGTCCAGCACCTCTTTGGTGCTGGTGTACCTCTTC
CGGTCGATGGTGGTGTCAAAGTACTTGAAGGCGGCAGGGGCTCCCAGATTGGTCAGGGTAAACAGGTGGA
TGATATTCTCGGCCTGCTCTCTGATGGGCTTATCCCGGTGCTTGTTGTAGGCGGACAGCACTTTGTCCAG
ATTAGCGTCGGCCAGGATCACTCTCTTGGAGAACTCGCTGATCTGCTCGATGATCTCGTCCAGGTAGTGC
TTGTGCTGTTCCACAAACAGCTGTTTCTGCTCATTATCCTCGGGGGAGCCCTTCAGCTTCTCATAGTGGC
TGGCCAGGTACAGGAAGTTCACATATTTGGAGGGCAGGGCCAGTTCGTTTCCCTTCTGCAGTTCGCCGGC
AGAGGCCAGCATTCTCTTCCGGCCGTTTTCCAGCTCGAACAGGGAGTACTTAGGCAGCTTGATGATCAGG
TCCTTTTTCACTTCTTTGTAGCCCTTGGCTTCCAGAAAGTCGATGGGATTCTTCTCGAAGCTGCTTCTTT
CCATGATGGTGATCCCCAGCAGCTCTTTCACACTCTTCAGTTTCTTGGACTTGCCCTTTTCCACTTTGGC
CACCACCAGCACAGAATAGGCCACGGTGGGGCTGTCGAAGCCGCCGTACTTCTTAGGGTCCCAGTCCTTC
TTTCTGGCGATCAGCTTATCGCTGTTCCTCTTGGGCAGGATAGACTCTTTGCTGAAGCCGCCTGTCTGCA
CCTCGGTCTTTTTCACGATATTCACTTGGGGCATGCTCAGCACTTTCCGCACGGTGGCAAAATCCCGGCC
CTTATCCCACACGATCTCCCCGGTTTCGCCGTTTGTCTCGATCAGAGGCCGCTTCCGGATCTCGCCGTTG
GCCAGGGTAATCTCGGTCTTGAAAAAGTTCATGATGTTGCTGTA
