>Addgene plasmid #62987 | pSpCas9n(BB)-2A-Puro (PX462) V2.0 | addgene partial sequence | sequence record 115800 | pCBhProF2 5'-agggtttaagggatggttgg-3'
GTTTAATTACCTGGAGCACCTGCCTGAAATCACTTTTTTTCAGGTTGGACCGGTGCCACCATGGACTATA
AGGACCACGACGGAGACTACAAGGATCATGATATTGATTACAAAGACGATGACGATAAGATGGCCCCAAA
GAAGAAGCGGAAGGTCGGTATCCACGGAGTCCCAGCAGCCGACAAGAAGTACAGCATCGGCCTGGCCATC
GGCACCAACTCTGTGGGCTGGGCCGTGATCACCGACGAGTACAAGGTGCCCAGCAAGAAATTCAAGGTGC
TGGGCAACACCGACCGGCACAGCATCAAGAAGAACCTGATCGGAGCCCTGCTGTTCGACAGCGGCGAAAC
AGCCGAGGCCACCCGGCTGAAGAGAACCGCCAGAAGAAGATACACCAGACGGAAGAACCGGATCTGCTAT
CTGCAAGAGATCTTCAGCAACGAGATGGCCAAGGTGGACGACAGCTTCTTCCACAGACTGGAAGAGTCCT
TCCTGGTGGAAGAGGATAAGAAGCACGAGCGGCACCCCATCTTCGGCAACATCGTGGACGAGGTGGCCTA
CCACGAGAAGTACCCCACCATCTACCACCTGAGAAAGAAACTGGTGGACAGCACCGACAAGGCCGACCTG
CGGCTGATCTATCTGGCCCTGGCCCACATGATCAAGTTCCGGGGCCACTTCCTGATCGAGGGCGACCTGA
ACCCCGACAACAGCGACGTGGACAAGCTGTTCATCCAGCTGGTGCAGACCTACAACCAGCTGTTCGAGGA
AAACCCCATCAACGCCAGCGGCGTGGACGCCAAGGCCATCCTGTCTGCCAGACTGAGCAAGAGCAGACGG
CTGGAAAATCTGATCGCCCAGCTGCCCGGCGAGAAGAAGAATGGCCTGTTCGGCAACCTGATTGCCCTGA
GCCTGGGCCTGACCCCCAACTTCAAGAGCAACTTCGACCTGGCCGAGGATGCCAAACTG
